>Addgene plasmid #205624 | pcDNA3.1-BCR-ABL-p210-ΔIDR3-FLAG | addgene full sequence | sequence record 407820 | Addgene NGS Result
GCGGGACACAGGCCCATGGTACCAGGAGTGTTTCTCCAGACTGTTGACTGGCGTGATGTAGTTGCTTGGG
ACCCAGCCTTGGCCATTTTTGGTTTGGGCTTCACACCATTCCCCATTGTGATTATAGCCTAAGACCCGGA
GCTTTTCACCTTTAGTTATGCTTAGAGTGTTATCTCCACTGGCCACAAAATCATACAGTGCAACGAAAAG
GTTGGGGTCATTTTCACTGGGTCCAGCGAGAAGGTTTTCCTTGGAGTTCCAACGAGCGGCTTCACTCAGA
CCCTGAGGCTCAAAGTCAGATGCTACTGGCCGCTGAAGGGCTTTTGAACTCTGCTTAAATCCAGTGGCTG
AGTGGACGATGACATTCAGAAACCCATAGAGCCCCGGAGACTCATCATCTTCCTTATTGATGGTCAGCGG
AATGCTGTGGACAGTCTGGAGTTTCACACACGAGTTGGTCAGCATCTGCAGCTCCACGGATGTCAGGGAG
AAGCTTCTGAAACACTTCTTCTGCTGCTCCCGGATGTTCTCCCTCCACTCTGCACGCTCATAGTCAGAGG
AGATCAGGAACGTGTAACTCTTGCCGTTGCGGCTGTGCACCCTGAAGGCCATGCTGGGAGACATAAGCAG
CAGCAGTGACTCCTGCTCCGACAGCTTCTTCTTCAGCCTCTCCGTAGCCTTGCTGCCCTTGTTCGCCCTC
TTCTCTCTCTGGATGTCACTCTTGATCTGGGAGATCTTGATCTTCAAAGCGTCCAGCTCCTCATCGGGCA
CCAGGGGGATGTTGGGCACTGCCTCCAGTTCATCCACCATCTGGAAGCTGAGATCCGTGAGCGGAATGTA
CCATTTGCAGTCATACTGCTGCGTTTTGCCTCCGCTCTGCTTCTTGAGCTTGGTGCAGAGAAGCAGGTCG
GTGAACAGGAAGACGTGGCGCAGCTTGCGGGCCCCCTCCACCAGCTCCACCATGAAGCTGTCCTTCAGCA
GCTGCCGGTGCTCTCCCTTCTTCACCGTCATGGACTGCCGTCGGGGTGTGATCTCCTCATTGATGCTGGA
CAGGAAGTTCTGTGAGATGCGGAGGGCGTCCTGCAGCAAGGGGTGGTCAGGGTGGCTGGCAGGAGTGTGC
TTCAGCAAGTCATGGAGGACCAGCGTGCTCCTCGTCACACGGTCCACAGGCTTGTAGAGCAGAGTTTCCA
GAGAGTTCTTGGTCGTTGGATCCTTGGCATCTTTGTTGCTTCTGGCTCTCAGGTTCTCGGAGATTTCTGC
AAACTGAGCATTGGCCTGACAGCACTTCTCAGCCATTTCCATGGCAACTCCGTAGTTGTCCACGAAGGCC
CGGTACACACCCAGCTGGCTGGCCAGCTTCTGGAAGAGGTCGCCCACCCGCTGCTGGTGGCTCCACTGCT
GCACGCGGGGGAAGAGCCCATCATAGAACTCCTTGTGGATCTCGTAGAGCTCAGGCACTTTGAAGAAGAT
GGTCTCGATCTGCTGACTCGTCAGCACCGGCTGAGAGGTGGTGGCAGCGGCTTTCAAAGGCTTCATGGGC
AGCAGCAGTGCCTCCAGGTGGCTCAGGTAAGTCTCCTCGCTAGCCAGGATTCCCGACAGGACCCATTTTC
TCATCTCCAAGCCCTTTTCCAAGTCCAGCTCACTCGCTTTAGTGGACTCCAGGGCTCCCGAGACCAGCGC
ATCCCGGCTGCCCCTGCCCTTGCTGCTGAGGTGGGGCGATGAGGAGGGCGAGTCATCAATGTAGGGCAGC
CCATCTTGGTGCCGGCGCTGCTCCTCTGCCCGGTCTGCAGCGCAGCCGTATCCAGGTGGTGTTCCGAACG
AGCCATCTGCGTCTCCATGGAAGGCGCCCTCGCCATCGTTGGGCCAGATCTGCCCGGTCTTGCGGACGCC
CACGATGGTGGCCTCGGACACGACAACCGGGCAGTGCCGGTGCCGCTTATGGCACTGCGGCGTGGGGGGA
CTGCTGCTGTCGAAGGACTGTTGCGAGTTCTGCGAGGGAGAGCGGCTTTTGTCCCGGAACATGCGGTAGG
TGGTGGGGCTTGGGGACACGCGGCTGGACTGGCCAGAGGAGAAGTCCTCCTCGCTGGAGGTGAGGTTCTC
ATTGGAGCTGCAGTCCGGGGTATAGCCGCCTCCGCAATCCTCAAAACTCCGGGGGGAGTAGGACCTGCGG
GGCCAGGTAAGGCGCTTCTCCTGCTCAGAGGTGCTCTGGCTGCGCAGGAGCGGGCCCTTGCCCTCCCCTT
CCATCATGCCCCCGACGTAGATGCTCTGGTAGGGCTGGTACTCCAGGGGCGGCCAAGGGGGCCTGCTACC
GCCATTGGCGTCGATCAGGTTGTCCTTCAGGAAGCGGGGGTTCAACTCGGCGTCCTCGTAGTCGCCGTCG
ACGCCGCAGCTGCTCTCCGAGGAGCGTCCCCGGTAAGGGGGCCTGGATGCATCCCCCACGCTCGAGCCCG
CGCCGTGCTGGGACTTTTTGCGCTCCATCTGCATGGCCTGGCTGCCCAGGGAGCTGATGCGGTCCGACAC
CTCTTTGTCGTTGACCTTCACCAGGCCGCGCTCGTGGTGAAACTCGACGTTCACGTAGAAGGGCTTCTCG
GCGTCCGCCCCGGGCTGGCCATGGCCCTTGCGTATCCGCTCGAAGTTGGACCTGAGCGCCGCCACGCTGG
CGGGGGGTCCCCGGTCGTCCCGTTCCCCCGACGCGGCTGCCCCGGGCCTGCGGGCGGTCCCGGGCCTGGC
CTTACCCGGAGAACCCTCGCCGTCGGGCCGGGCCTCGGGCTCCTCGGCGGGCGGCGGGTCGGCTCCGTCG
GCGGGCGCTGGCTGCGGGCGCGACGCGGACGCTCGGGGCTCGGAGGCGCCGTCGGGGGCCTGCGCCGCGC
GCCGGAAGCCCCATCGCTGCCGGTCATAGCTCTTCTTTTCCTTGGCCAGCAACGTCTGCAGGTAGATCAT
GCGGAAGCGCTCCTGGTTCACCTCCTGCTCCAGGCGCCGAATGGAGGCCTTGCAGCGCTCCAGCTCCTGC
TCGATGTCGCCCACTGAGCGCAGCTCCATGCGCGGGGGCTCTGAGTCCGGGAACTGCGCCTTCCACGCCT
CCGCGAAGCCCACCGGGTCCACCAGATATCTGCAGAATTCTTTATCGTCATCGTCTTTGTAATCCATGTT
TTGATTCCCGGGGGATCCGGTACCAAGCTTGGGTCTCCCTATAGTGAGTCGTATTAATTTCGATAAGCCA
GTAAGCAGTGGGTTCTCTAGTTAGCCAGAGAGCTCTGCTTATATAGACCTCCCACCGTACACGCCTACCG
CCCATTTGCGTCAATGGGGCGGAGTTGTTACGACATTTTGGAAAGTCCCGTTGATTTTGGTGCCAAAACA
AACTCCCATTGACGTCAATGGGGTGGAGACTTGGAAATCCCCGTGAGTCAAACCGCTATCCACGCCCATT
GATGTACTGCCAAAACCGCATCACCATGGTAATAGCGATGACTAATACGTAGATGTACTGCCAAGTAGGA
AAGTCCCATAAGGTCATGTACTGGGCATAATGCCAGGCGGGCCATTTACCGTCATTGACGTCAATAGGGG
GCGTACTTGGCATATGATACACTTGATGTACTGCCAAGTGGGCAGTTTACCGTAAATACTCCACCCATTG
ACGTCAATGGAAAGTCCCTATTGGCGTTACTATGGGAACATACGTCATTATTGACGTCAATGGGCGGGGG
TCGTTGGGCGGTCAGCCAGGCGGGCCATTTACCGTAAGTTATGTAACGCGGAACTCCATATATGGGCTAT
GAACTAATGACCCCGTAATTGATTACTATTAATAACTAGTCAATAATCAATGTCAACGCGCGCGTAAATT
GTAAGCGTTAATATTTTGTTAAAATTCGCGTTAAATTTTTGTTAAATCAGCTCATTTTTTAACCAATAGG
CCGAAATCGGCAAAATCCCTTATAAATCAAAAGAATAGACCGAGATAGGGT
[37 nt withheld, positions 3972-4008]
AAAGAACGTGGACTCCAACGTCAAAGG
[49 nt withheld, positions 4036-4084]
T
[91 nt withheld, positions 4086-4176]
G
[124 nt withheld, positions 4178-4301]
CAGGTGGCACTTTTCGGGGAAATGTGCGCGGAACCCCTATTTGTTTATTTTTCTAAATACATTCAAATAT
GTATCCGCTCATGAGACAATAACCCTGATAAATGCTTCAATAATATTGAAAAAGGAAGAGTATGAGTATT
CAACATTTCCGTGTCGCCCTTATTCCCTTTTTTGCGGCATTTTGCCTTCCTGTTTTTGCTCACCCAGAAA
CGCTGGTGAAAGTAAAAGATGCTGAAGATCAGTTGGGTGCACGAGTGGGTTACATCGAACTGGATCTCAA
CAGCGGTAAGATCCTTGAGAGTTTTCGCCCCGAAGAACGTTTTCCAATGATGAGCACTTTTAAAGTTCTG
CTATGTGGCGCGGTATTATCCCGTATTGACGCCGGGCAAGAGCAACTCGGTCGCCGCATACACTATTCTC
AGAATGACTTGGTTGAGTACTCACCAGTCACAGAAAAGCATCTTACGGATGGCATGACAGTAAGAGAATT
ATGCAGTGCTGCCATAACCATGAGTGATAACACTGCGGCCAACTTACTTCTGACAACGATCGGAGGACCG
AAGGAGCTAACCGCTTTTTTGCACAACATGGGGGATCATGTAACTCGCCTTGATCGTTGGGAACCGGAGC
TGAATGAAGCCATACCAAACGACGAGCGTGACACCACGATGCCTGTAGCAATGGCAACAACGTTGCGCAA
ACTATTAACTGGCGAACTACTTACTCTAGCTTCCCGGCAACAATTAATAGACTGGATGGAGGCGGATAAA
GTTGCAGGACCACTTCTGCGCTCGGCCCTTCCGGCTGGCTGGTTTATTGCTGATAAATCTGGAGCCGGTG
AGCGTGGGTCTCGCGGTATCATTGCAGCACTGGGGCCAGATGGTAAGCCCTCCCGTATCGTAGTTATCTA
CACGACGGGGAGTCAGGCAACTATGGATGAACGAAATAGACAGATCGCTGAGATAGGTGCCTCACTGATT
AAGCATTGGTAACTGTCAGACCAAGTTTACTCATATATACTTTAGATTGATTTATTGAAAAAGGAAGAGT
CCTGAGGCGGAAAGAACCAGCTGTGGAATGTGTGTCAGTTAGGGTGTGGAAAGTCCCCAGGCTCCCCAGC
AGGCAGAAGTATGCAAAGCATGCATCTCAATTAGTCAGCAACCAGGTGTGGAAAGTCCCCAGGCTCCCCA
GCAGGCAGAAGTATGCAAAGCATGCATCTCAATTAGTCAGCAACCATAGTCCCGCCCCTAACTCCGCCCA
TCCCGCCCCTAACTCCGCCCAGTTCCGCCCATTCTCCGCCCCATGGCTGACTAATTTTTTTTATTTATGC
AGAGGCCGAGGCCGCCTCGGCCTCTGAGCTATTCCAGAAGTAGTGAGGAGGCTTTTTTGGAGGCCTAGGC
TTTTGCAAAGATCGATCAAGAGACAGGATGAGGATCGTTTCGCATGATTGAACAAGATGGATTGCACGCA
GGTTCTCCGGCCGCTTGGGTGGAGAGGCTATTCGGCTATGACTGGGCACAACAGACAATCGGCTGCTCTG
ATGCCGCCGTGTTCCGGCTGTCAGCGCAGGGGCGCCCGGTTCTTTTTGTCAAGACCGACCTGTCCGGTGC
CCTGAATGAACTGCAAGACGAGGCAGCGCGGCTATCGTGGCTGGCCACGACGGGCGTTCCTTGCGCAGCT
GTGCTCGACGTTGTCACTGAAGCGGGAAGGGACTGGCTGCTATTGGGCGAAGTGCCGGGGCAGGATCTCC
TGTCATCTCACCTTGCTCCTGCCGAGAAAGTATCCATCATGGCTGATGCAATGCGGCGGCTGCATACGCT
TGATCCGGCTACCTGCCCATTCGACCACCAAGCGAAACATCGCATCGAGCGAGCACGTACTCGGATGGAA
GCCGGTCTTGTCGATCAGGATGATCTGGACGAAGAGCATCAGGGGCTCGCGCCAGCCGAACTGTTCGCCA
GGCTCAAGGCGAGCATGCCCGACGGCGAGGATCTCGTCGTGACCCATGGCGATGCCTGCTTGCCGAATAT
CATGGTGGAAAATGGCCGCTTTTCTGGATTCATCGACTGTGGCCGGCTGGGTGTGGCGGACCGCTATCAG
GACATAGCGTTGGCTACCCGTGATATTGCTGAAGAGCTTGGCGGCGAATGGGCTGACCGCTTCCTCGTGC
TTTACGGTATCGCCGCTCCCGATTCGCAGCGCATCGCCTTCTATCGCCTTCTTGACGAGTTCTTCTGAGC
GGGACTCTGGGGTTCGAAATGACCGACCAAGCGACGCCCAACCTGCCATCACGAGATTTCGATTCCACCG
CCGCCTTCTATGAAAGGTTGGGCTTCGGAATCGTTTTCCGGGACGCCGGCTGGATGATCCTCCAGCGCGG
GGATCTCATGCTGGAGTTCTTCGCCCACCCTAGGGGGAGGCTAACTGAAACACGGAAGGAGACAATACCG
GAAGGAACCCGCGCTATGACGGCAATAAAAAGACAGAATAAAACGCACGGTGTTGGGTCGTTTGTTCATA
AACGCGGGGTTCGGTCCCAGGGCTGGCACTCTGTCGATACCCCACCGAGACCCCATTGGGGCCAATACGC
CCGCGTTTCTTCCTTTTCCCCACCCCACCCCCCAAGTTCGGGTGAAGGCCCAGGGCTCGCAGCCAACGTC
GGGGCGGCAGGCCCTGCCATAGCCTCAGGTTACTCATATATACTTTAGATTGATTTAAAACTTCATTTTT
AATTTAAAAGGATCTAGGTGAAGATCCTTTTTGATAATCTCATGACCAAAATCCCTTAACGTGAGTTTTC
GTTCCACTGAGCGTCAGACCCCGTAGAAAAGATCAAAGGATCTTCTTGAGATCCTTTTTTTCTGCGCGTA
ATCTGCTGCTTGCAAACAAAAAAACCACCGCTACCAGCGGTGGTTTGTTTGCCGGATCAAGAGCTACCAA
CTCTTTTTCCGAAGGTAACTGGCTTCAGCAGAGCGCAGATACCAAATACTGTTCTTCTAGTGTAGCCGTA
GTTAGGCCACCACTTCAAGAACTCTGTAGCACCGCCTACATACCTCGCTCTGCTAATCCTGTTACCAGTG
GCTGCTGCCAGTGGCGATAAGTCGTGTCTTACCGGGTTGGACTCAAGACGATAGTTACCGGATAAGGCGC
AGCGGTCGGGCTGAACGGGGGGTTCGTGCACACAGCCCAGCTTGGAGCGAACGACCTACACCGAACTGAG
ATACCTACAGCGTGAGCTATGAGAAAGCGCCACGCTTCCCGAAGGGAGAAAGGCGGACAGGTATCCGGTA
AGCGGCAGGGTCGGAACAGGAGAGCGCACGAGGGAGCTTCCAGGGGGAAACGCCTGGTATCTTTATAGTC
CTGTCGGGTTTCGCCACCTCTGACTTGAGCGTCGATTTTTGTGATGCTCGTCAGGGGGGCGGAGCCTATG
GAAAAACGCCAGCAACGCGGCCTTTTTACGGTTCCTGGCCTTTTGCTGGCCTTTTGCTCACATGTTCTTT
CCTGCGTTATCCCCTGATTCTGTGGATAACCGTATTACCGCCACTGGTTCTTTCCGCCTCAGAAGCCATA
GAGCCCACCGCATCCCCAGCATGCCTGCTATTGTCTTCCCAATCCTCCCCCTTGCTGTCCTGCCCCACCC
CACCCCCCAGAATAGAATGACACCTACTCAGACAATGCGATGCAATTTCCTCATTTTATTAGGAAAGGAC
AGTGGGAGTGGCACCTTCCAGGGTCAAGGAAGGCACGGGGGAGGGGCAAACAACAGATGGCTGGCAACTA
GAAGGCACAGTCGAGGCTGATCAGCGAGCTCTAGCATTTAGGTGACACTATAGAATAGGGCCCTCTAGAC
TAGTCATCTACTCGAGCGGCCGCCTACCTCTGCACTATGTCACTGATTTCCTTCACCGAACTGAGGAGCT
TGCTGAAGTCCTGAGTGGCCGCTGGACCACTGCCTGCTGTCGCCGGGCAGATCTGAAGCTCCCGGAGATT
ATTCTCCAGTTTGTTGATGGCCTCTCGGAAGGCAAACTTGTTCCTCATTTGCTGGATGGAATCCACATAG
CTCACGCAGAACGTGTAGAGGTTTTTGCCGGCCTCCAGCACTGCGCTGTGGCTGGCCATCTGCTCGGAGT
TCCTAGAGATGGCGAGGCACAGCGCCTCGGTGCTGTCCAGGACCACGCCCTTGGTGATGGCGCCGCTGGC
GATCCGCTCTGGAGGCTGGCGGGTTTTCCGAAGAGACACTCGGGTTGATATGAGAGGGATGAAGGCGGTG
GAAGACGGCTGGTCCCCTGCCAGGGCCGAGGATGCTGATGGCAACGTGGAGGGAACGGGGGCTGGGCTGA
TGGGGGTCCCCGACGGCTTGGCGGACTGTGGCTTTGGAGTGGCCGGGAGCACGGGCTTTTTGAGGCCCTC
TCCCGGCTGGCTGGGCTTGGCAGCGTCACTGTTCACAGCATCAACCAGACTCGTGGCTTTTGTCTTTGCG
CCCAGGACTGCCTCCCCGGCCGCCTCCTGGCTCGGGCTCTGCGAGGGCTTTCCTCCAGCCTTCCCTGCAG
AGGCTGCTGGTGGGGGCGGCGGGGCAGGTTTGAGCCTGGACAATTTCCCCTTGTCCCTCCCTGGCGACTC
AGAGGAGTGCTTGTGCCTCCTCACTCTGGACTCCTCGGCGGGGCCCTTGCTGGTGCCCCCTGGTGCACCT
GAGCCTGCTTTGCTGGTGGGGGTCACTGGCTCAGCTGCAGCAGGGGTCCCTAAGGCACTGCCCTTTCCAG
CTTCTTCCTTGTGGGGGAGGCCCGAGGCAGGGGCCACGGTGACCTGCCGCCGGAGGGGTTTTGGAGTCAG
GTTGGGCGGGCTGGAGCCCGGGCTGGACTCCATGATGTCTTTGAAGACCTCATCAGCAGCTTCCTCATTC
TTTTTCACCAGCCTGGGGGGAGGCGTTACTGTGCCTCGGGTCACCTGGTCAGACCTGTTGATCAAGGCGC
TGAACAAGTTGGTCTTTTTGTCTTTGGGGAGAAGGCGCTCATCTTCATTCAGGCCGCCCTCCGGGGGACC
TCGCTCTTTTCGAGGGAGCAATGGAGACACGGCAGGCTCATGGTCCAGAGGATCGCTCTCTCCCTGGCCC
TTGGAGTGAGGCATCTCAGGCACGTCAGTGGTGTCTCTGTGCTCTGCAGCTCTCCTGGAGGTCCTCGTCT
TGGTGGGCAGCTCTGGGGCCTGCAGCAAGGTACTCACAGCCCCACGGACGCCTTGTTTCCCCAGCTCCTT
TTCCACTTCGTCTGAGATACTGGATTCCTGGAACATTGTTTCAAAGGCTTGGTGGATTTCAGCAAAGGAG
GGCCGGTCAGAGGGATTCCACTGCCAACATGCTCGCATGAGTTCATAGACCTTCTCTGGGCAGCCTTCTG
GGCGCTCCATGCGGTAGTCCTTCTCTAGCAGCTCATACACCTGGGACAGGTCAATTCCCGGGTAAGGGGA
CATGCCATAGGTAGCAATTTCCCAAAGCAATACTCCAAATGCCCAGACGTCGGACTTGATGGAGAACTTG
TTGTAGGCCAGGCTCTCGGGTGCAGTCCATTTGATGGGGAACTTGGCTCCAGCATGGGCTGTGTAGGTGT
CCCCTGTCATCAACCTGCTCAGGCCAAAATCAGCTACCTTCACCAAGTGGTTCTCCCCTACCAGGCAGTT
TCGGGCAGCAAGATCTCTGTGGATGAAGTTTTTCTTCTCCAGGTACTCCATGGCTGACGAGATCTGAGTG
GCCATGTACAGCAGCACCACGGCGTTCACCTCCTGCCGGTTGCACTCCCTCAGGTAGTCCAGGAGGTTCC
CGTAGGTCATGAACTCAGTGATGATATAGAACGGGGGCTCCCGGGTGCAGACCCCAAGGAGCTGCACCAG
GTTAGGGTGTTTGATCTCTTTCATGACTGCAGCTTCTTTCAAGAACTCTTCCACCTCCATGGTGTCCTCC
TTCAAGGTCTTCACGGCCACCGTCAGGCTGTATTTCTTCCACACGCCCTCGTACACCTCCCCGTACTGGC
CCCCGCCCAGCTTGTGCTTCATGGTGATGTCCGTGCGTTCCATCTCCCACTTGTCGTAGTTGGGGGACAC
ACCATAGACAGTGGGCTTGTTGCGCTTTGGGGCTGGATAATGGAGCGTGGTGATGAGCCCGTCGGCCACC
GTTGAATGATGATGAACCAACTCGGCCAGGGTGTTGAAGCGGCTCTCGGAGGAGACGTAGAGCTTGCCAT
CAGAAGCAGTGTTGATCCTGTAATGGTACACCCTCCCTTCGTATCTCAGCGAGATGGACCTCTGGCCAGG
ACTGCTCTCACTCTCACGCACCAAGAAGCTGCCATTGATCCCGCTGCTCAGCAGATACTCAGCGGCATT
Features (pLannotate 1.2.2; 18 found; start..end, strand, type, name):
    325..3105    -  CDS            BCR (fragment): BCR_HUMAN - Also known as BCR1, D22S11. Experimental evidence at protein level: Swiss-Prot protein existence level 1. Protein with a unique structure having two opposing regulatory activities toward small GTP-binding proteins. The C-terminus is a GTPase-activating protein (GAP) domain which stimulates GTP hydrolysis by RAC1, RAC2 and CDC42. Accelerates the intrinsic rate of GTP hydrolysis of RAC1 or CDC42, leading to down-regulation of the active GTP-bound form (PubMed:7479768, PubMed:1903516, PubMed:17116687). The central Dbl homology (DH) domain functions as guanine nucleotide exchange facto
   3188..3206    -  promoter       T7 promoter: promoter for bacteriophage T7 RNA polymerase
   3222..3255    -  LTR            5' LTR (truncated) (fragment): truncated 5' long terminal repeat (LTR) from HIV-1
   3251..3454    -  promoter       CMV promoter: human cytomegalovirus (CMV) immediate early promoter
   3455..3834    -  enhancer       CMV enhancer: human cytomegalovirus immediate early enhancer
   3873..4301    -  rep_origin     f1 ori (sequence partly withheld): f1 bacteriophage origin of replication; arrow indicates direction of (+) strand synthesis
   4328..4432    +  promoter       AmpR promoter: bla
   4433..5293    +  CDS            AmpR: β-lactamase; bla; confers resistance to ampicillin, carbenicillin, and related antibiotics
   5334..5351    +  promoter       AmpR promoter (fragment): bla
   5353..5710    +  promoter       SV40 promoter: SV40 enhancer and early promoter
   5745..6539    +  CDS            NeoR/KanR: aminoglycoside phosphotransferase from Tn5; aph(3')-II (or nptII); confers resistance to neomycin, kanamycin, and G418 (Geneticin®)
   6560..6712    +  CDS            ble (fragment): BLE_KLEPN - Experimental evidence at protein level: Swiss-Prot protein existence level 1. Binding protein with a strong affinity to the bleomycin family of antibiotics. Binds to CL990; an antimitotic-antibiotic compound. From Klebsiella pneumoniae.
   6771..6818    +  polyA_signal   HSV TK poly(A) signal: herpes simplex virus thymidine kinase polyadenylation signal (Cole and Stacy, 1985)
   7147..7735    +  rep_origin     ori: high-copy-number ColE1/pMB1/pBR322/pUC origin of replication
   7845..7863    -  promoter       SV40 promoter (fragment): SV40 enhancer and early promoter
   7867..8091    -  polyA_signal   bGH poly(A) signal: bovine growth hormone polyadenylation signal
   8117..8135    +  promoter       SP6 promoter: promoter for bacteriophage SP6 RNA polymerase
   8178..351     -  CDS            ABL1 (fragment) (across the origin): ABL1_HUMAN - Also known as ABL, JTK7. Experimental evidence at protein level: Swiss-Prot protein existence level 1. Non-receptor tyrosine-protein kinase that plays a role in many key processes linked to cell growth and survival such as cytoskeleton remodeling in response to extracellular stimuli, cell motility and adhesion, receptor endocytosis, autophagy, DNA damage response and apoptosis. Coordinates actin remodeling through tyrosine phosphorylation of proteins controlling cytoskeleton dynamics like WASF3 (involved in branch formation); ANXA1 (involved in membrane anchoring); DBN1, DBNL, CTT
