[The description below was written by a language model from this plasmid's Addgene catalogue record and pLannotate feature annotations shown in this document.]
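Description:
pcDNA3.1-BCR-ABL-p210-ΔIDR3-FLAG is a mammalian expression plasmid of about 10.7 kb, built on the Invitrogen pcDNA3.1 backbone, that drives expression of a deletion mutant of the human BCR-ABL fusion oncoprotein. It is maintained in E. coli through a high-copy ColE1/pUC-type origin and ampicillin resistance (β-lactamase). An f1 origin is also present. For selection in mammalian cells, the annotated sequence carries an SV40 early promoter driving the Tn5 neomycin/kanamycin phosphotransferase gene (G418 resistance). This is followed by a residual ble fragment and the HSV TK polyadenylation signal. That arrangement differs somewhat from a textbook pcDNA3.1 layout, suggesting a modified or related backbone.

The expression cassette consists of the CMV immediate-early enhancer and promoter, a T7 promoter, the insert, and the bovine growth hormone polyadenylation signal, with an SP6 promoter on the far side of the insert. The open reading frame is annotated as a BCR fragment joined directly to an ABL1 fragment, consistent with the p210 isoform with the b3a2 junction named in the record. The mutation is deletion of the region the depositors call IDR3, presumably an intrinsically disordered region, but the record does not give its boundaries or say which fusion partner it lies in. A FLAG epitope is listed as N-terminal on the insert. The feature table does not annotate it, so its position cannot be confirmed from the annotation.

The stated purpose is expression of the BCR-ABL oncogene in mammalian cells. As a domain-deletion variant with an epitope tag, it suits transfection experiments that use FLAG detection or pull-down to test which parts of BCR-ABL are needed to assemble and maintain its signalling complex.
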