Addgene plasmid #205624: pcDNA3.1-BCR-ABL-p210-ΔIDR3-FLAG
Purpose: Expression of BCR-ABL oncogene in mammalian cells
Depositing lab: Pavel Krejčí. Depositing organization: Masaryk University. Publication: Elucidation of protein interactions necessary for the maintenance of the BCR-ABL signaling complex. Gregor T, Bosakova MK, Nita A, Abraham SP, Fafilek B, Cernohorsky NH, Rynes J, Foldynova-Trantirkova S, Zackova D, Mayer J, Trantirek L, Krejci P. Cell Mol Life Sci. 2020 Oct;77(19):3885-3903. doi: 10.1007/s00018-019-03397-7. Epub 2019 Dec 9. PubMed 31820037.
Backbone
  Vector backbone: pcDNA3.1
  Backbone manufacturer: Invitrogen
  Vector type: Mammalian Expression
Growth in bacteria
  Bacterial resistance: Ampicillin, 100 μg/mL
  Growth temperature: 37°C
  Growth strain: DH5alpha
  Copy number: High Copy
Gene/Insert
  Gene/Insert name: BCR-ABL oncogene, p210 isoform b3a2
  Species: H. sapiens (human)
  Mutation: deleted IDR3 domain
  Promoter: CMV
  Tag / fusion protein: FLAG (N terminal on insert)
  Cloning method: Restriction Enzyme; 5′ cloning site unknown (unknown if destroyed)
Terms and licenses: Academic/Nonprofit Terms; Industry Terms: Not Available to Industry
How to cite: pcDNA3.1-BCR-ABL-p210-ΔIDR3-FLAG was a gift from Pavel Krejčí (Addgene plasmid # 205624 ; http://n2t.net/addgene:205624 ; RRID:Addgene_205624)
